Addgene plasmid #114972: AT2G23950 I1_pECIA2
Purpose: Bait vector AT2G23950 I1_pECIA2 should be used with prey vector AT2G23950 I1_pECIA14.
Depositing lab: Youssef Belkhadir. Depositing organization: Gregor Mendel Institute of Molecular Plant Biology. Publication: An extracellular network of Arabidopsis leucine-rich repeat receptor kinases. Smakowska-Luzan E, Mott GA, Parys K, Stegmann M, Howton TC, Layeghifard M, Neuhold J, Lehner A, Kong J, Grunwald K, Weinberger N, Satbhai SB, Mayer D, Busch W, Madalinski M, Stolt-Bergner P, Provart NJ, Mukhtar MS, Zipfel C, Desveaux D, Guttman DS, Belkhadir Y. Nature. 2018 Jan 18;553(7688):342-346. doi: 10.1038/nature25184. Epub 2018 Jan 10. PubMed 29320478.
Backbone
  Vector backbone: pECIA2
  Backbone manufacturer: Chris Garcia (Addgene plasmid # 47032)
  Vector type: Insect Expression
Growth in bacteria
  Bacterial resistance: Ampicillin, 100 μg/mL
  Growth temperature: 37°C
  Growth strain: DH5alpha
  Copy number: High Copy
Gene/Insert
  Gene/Insert name: AT2G23950
  Species: A. thaliana (mustard weed)
  Entrez Gene: AT2G23950 (a.k.a. AT2G23950, T29E15.15, T29E15_15)
  Promoter: Metallothionein (Copper-Inducible)
  Tag / fusion protein: Fc, V5 and hexahistidine tags (C terminal on backbone)
  Cloning method: Ligation Independent Cloning
Terms and licenses: Academic/Nonprofit Terms; Industry Terms: Not Available to Industry
Depositor comments: Plasmid for secreted expression in Drosophila cell culture by induction via CuSO4. Insert is an extracellular domain of indicated LRR-RK, C-terminally tagged with Fc, V5 and hexahistidine tags. Insert Protein Sequence: SEPRNPEVEALINIKNELHDPHGVFKNWDEFSVDPCSWTMISCSSDNLVIGLGAPSQSLSGTLSGSIGNLTNLRQVSLQNNNISGKIPPEICSLPKLQTLDLSNNRFSGEIPGSVNQLSNLQYLRLNNNSLSGPFPASLSQIPHLSFLDLSYNNLRGPVPKFPARTFNVAGNPLICKNSLPEICSGSISASPLSVSLRSS
How to cite: AT2G23950 I1_pECIA2 was a gift from Youssef Belkhadir (Addgene plasmid # 114972 ; http://n2t.net/addgene:114972 ; RRID:Addgene_114972)
