[The description below was written by a language model from this plasmid's Addgene catalogue record and pLannotate feature annotations shown in this document.]
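Description:
AT2G23950 I1_pECIA2 is an insect-cell expression plasmid built on the pECIA2 backbone. It produces a secreted, tagged form of the extracellular domain of the Arabidopsis thaliana leucine-rich repeat receptor kinase encoded by AT2G23950. In E. coli the 4.9 kb plasmid is maintained at high copy through a ColE1/pUC-type origin and selected with ampicillin via the β-lactamase gene. The fragments of lacZα, lacI, rop and bom, together with the lac promoter and operator, are leftovers of the pUC/pBR322-derived cloning backbone and have no role in expression.

The expression cassette is driven by the Drosophila metallothionein promoter, which is induced by adding copper sulfate to Drosophila cell cultures. Downstream, a Drosophila BiP signal sequence directs the product into the secretory pathway. It is followed by the receptor ectodomain, which was inserted by ligation-independent cloning. The ectodomain is fused at its C terminus to a human IgG1 Fc region and then a V5 epitope. The catalogue entry also lists a hexahistidine tag, although the automated annotation did not call it as a separate feature. An SV40 polyadenylation signal is annotated just after the cassette, on the reverse strand.

The record designates this plasmid as the bait vector of a pair, to be used with the matching prey construct in pECIA14. The pair belongs to a collection made to map an extracellular interaction network among Arabidopsis leucine-rich repeat receptor kinases. The Fc, V5 and His tags are standard handles for capture, detection and purification of the secreted ectodomain, though the record does not say which tag serves which purpose.
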