Features (pLannotate 1.2.2; 18 found; start..end, strand, type, name):
     23..449     +  promoter       MT promoter: Drosophila metallothionein promoter
    461..1120    +  CDS            Y2239_ARATH (fragment): Experimental evidence at protein level: Swiss-Prot protein existence level 1. From Arabidopsis thaliana (Mouse-ear cress).
    467..520     +  sig_peptide    BiP signal sequence: Drosophila BiP signal sequence
   1151..1831    +  CDS            IGHG1 (fragment): IGHG1_HUMAN - Experimental evidence at protein level: Swiss-Prot protein existence level 1. Constant region of immunoglobulin heavy chains. Immunoglobulins, also known as antibodies, are membrane-bound or secreted glycoproteins produced by B lymphocytes. In the recognition phase of humoral immunity, the membrane-bound immunoglobulins serve as receptors which, upon binding of a specific antigen, trigger the clonal expansion and differentiation of B lymphocytes into immunoglobulins- secreting plasma cells. Secreted immunoglobulins mediate the effector phase of humoral immunity, which results in
   1850..1891    +  CDS            V5 tag: epitope tag from simian virus 5
   1991..2125    -  polyA_signal   SV40 poly(A) signal: SV40 polyadenylation signal
   2148..2232    -  CDS            large T antigen (fragment): large T antigen from SV40 (simian virus 40)
   2232..2256    +  misc_feature   MCS (fragment): pUC18/19 multiple cloning site
   2293..2309    -  protein_bind   lac operator: The lac repressor binds to the lac operator to inhibit transcription in E. coli. This inhibition can be relieved by adding lactose or isopropyl-β-D-thiogalactopyranoside (IPTG). lac repressor encoded by lacI
   2317..2347    -  promoter       lac promoter: promoter for the E. coli lac operon
   2362..2383    -  protein_bind   CAP binding site: CAP binding activates transcription in the presence of cAMP. E. coli catabolite activator protein
   2396..2488    -  CDS            lacI (fragment): lac repressor; lacI; The lac repressor binds to the lac operator to inhibit transcription in E. coli. This inhibition can be relieved by adding lactose or isopropyl-β-D-thiogalactopyranoside (IPTG).
   2671..3259    -  rep_origin     ori: high-copy-number ColE1/pMB1/pBR322/pUC origin of replication
   3430..4290    -  CDS            AmpR: β-lactamase; bla; confers resistance to ampicillin, carbenicillin, and related antibiotics
   4291..4395    -  promoter       AmpR promoter: bla
   4490..4525    +  CDS            rop (fragment): Rop protein, which maintains plasmids at low copy number; rop
   4627..4726    +  misc_feature   bom (fragment): basis of mobility region from pBR322
   4732..21      -  CDS            lacZα (fragment) (across the origin): LacZα fragment of β-galactosidase; lacZ fragment
>Addgene plasmid #114972 | AT2G23950 I1_pECIA2 | addgene full sequence | sequence record 296760 | Addgene NGS Result
GTAAAACGACGGCCAGTGAATTAATTCGTTGCAGGACAGGATGTGGTGCCCGATGTGACTAGCTCTTTGC
TGCAGGCCGTCCTATCCTCTGGTTCCGATAAGAGACCCAGAACTCCGGCCCCCCACCGCCCACCGCCACC
CCCATACATATGTGGTACGCAAGTAAGAGTGCCTGCGCATGCCCCATGTGCCCCACCAAGAGCTTTGCAT
CCCATACAAGTCCCCAAAGTGGAGAACCGAACCAATTCTTCGCGGGCAGAACAAAAGCTTCTGCACACGT
CTCCACTCGAATTTGGAGCCGGCCGGCGTGTGCAAAAGAGGTGAATCGAACGAAAGACCCGTGTGTAAAG
CCGCGTTTCCAAAATGTATAAAACCGAGAGCATCTGGCCAATGTGCATCAGTTGTGGTCAGCAGCAAAAT
CAAGTGAATCATCTCAGTGCAACTAAAGGGGGGATCCGATCTCAATATGAAGTTATGCATATTACTGGCC
GTCGTGGCCTTTGTTGGCCTCTCGCTCGGGTCTGAACCCAGAAACCCTGAAGTGGAGGCGTTGATAAACA
TAAAGAACGAGTTACATGATCCACATGGTGTTTTCAAAAACTGGGATGAGTTTTCTGTTGATCCTTGTAG
CTGGACTATGATCTCTTGTTCTTCAGACAACCTCGTAATTGGCTTAGGAGCTCCAAGTCAGTCTCTTTCA
GGAACTTTATCTGGGTCTATTGGAAATCTCACTAATCTTCGACAAGTGTCATTACAGAACAATAACATCT
CCGGTAAAATCCCACCGGAGATTTGTTCTCTTCCCAAATTACAGACTCTGGATTTATCCAATAACCGGTT
CTCCGGTGAAATCCCCGGTTCTGTTAACCAGCTGAGTAATCTCCAATATCTGAGGTTGAACAACAACTCA
TTATCTGGGCCCTTTCCTGCTTCTCTGTCTCAAATCCCTCACCTCTCTTTCTTAGACTTGTCTTATAACA
ATCTCAGAGGTCCTGTTCCTAAATTTCCTGCAAGGACATTCAATGTTGCTGGGAACCCTTTGATTTGTAA
AAACAGCCTACCGGAGATTTGTTCAGGATCAATCAGTGCAAGCCCTCTTTCTGTCTCTTTACGTTCTTCA
CTGGAGGTGCTGTTCCAGGGACCAGGGAGCGACAAAACTCACACATGCCCACCGTGCCCAGCACCTGAAC
TCCTGGGGGGACCGTCAGTCTTCCTCTTCCCCCCAAAACCCAAGGACACCCTCATGATCTCCCGGACCCC
TGAGGTCACATGCGTGGTGGTGGACGTGAGCCACGAAGACCCTGAGGTCAAGTTCAACTGGTACGTGGAC
GGCGTGGAGGTGCATAATGCCAAGACAAAGCCGCGGGAGGAGCAGTACAACAGCACGTACCGTGTGGTCA
GCGTCCTCACCGTCCTGCACCAGGACTGGCTGAATGGCAAGGAGTACAAGTGCAAGGTCTCCAACAAAGC
CCTCCCAGCCCCCATCGAGAAAACCATCTCCAAAGCCAAAGGGCAGCCCCGAGAACCACAGGTGTACACC
CTGCCCCCATCCCGGGAGGAGATGACCAAGAACCAGGTCAGCCTGACCTGCCTGGTCAAAGGCTTCTATC
CCAGCGACATCGCCGTGGAGTGGGAGAGCAATGGGCAGCCGGAGAACAACTACAAGACCACGCCTCCCGT
GCTGGACTCCGACGGCTCCTTCTTCCTCTACAGCAAGCTCACCGTGGACAAGAGCAGGTGGCAGCAGGGG
AACGTCTTCTCATGCTCCGTGATGCATGAGGGTCTGCACAACCACTACACGCAGAAGAGCCTCTCCCTGT
CTCCGGGTAAATCTAGAGGGCCCTTCGAAGGTAAGCCTATCCCTAACCCTCTCCTCGGTCTCGATTCTAC
GCGTACCGGTCATCATCACCATCACCATTGAGTTTAAACCCGCTGATCAGCCTCGACTGTGCCTTCTAAG
GCCTGAGCTCGCTGATCAGCCTCGATCGAGGATCCAGACATGATAAGATACATTGATGAGTTTGGACAAA
CCACAACTAGAATGCAGTGAAAAAAATGCTTTATTTGTGAAATTTGTGATGCTATTGCTTTATTTGTAAC
CATTATAAGCTGCAATAAACAAGTTAACAACAACAATTGCATTCATTTTATGTTTCAGGTTCAGGGGGAG
GTGTGGGAGGTTTTTTAAAGCAAGTAAAACCTCTACAAATGTGGTATGGCTGATTATGATCAGTCGACCT
GCAGGCATGCAAGCTTGGCGTAATCATGGTCATAGCTGTTTCCTGTGTGAAATTGTTATCCGCTCACAAT
TCCACACAACATACGAGCCGGAAGCATAAAGTGTAAAGCCTGGGGTGCCTAATGAGTGAGCTAACTCACA
TTAATTGCGTTGCGCTCACTGCCCGCTTTCCAGTCGGGAAACCTGTCGTGCCAGCTGCATTAATGAATCG
GCCAACGCGCGGGGAGAGGCGGTTTGCGTATTGGGCGCTCTTCCGCTTCCTCGCTCACTGACTCGCTGCG
CTCGGTCGTTCGGCTGCGGCGAGCGGTATCAGCTCACTCAAAGGCGGTAATACGGTTATCCACAGAATCA
GGGGATAACGCAGGAAAGAACATGTGAGCAAAAGGCCAGCAAAAGGCCAGGAACCGTAAAAAGGCCGCGT
TGCTGGCGTTTTTCCATAGGCTCCGCCCCCCTGACGAGCATCACAAAAATCGACGCTCAAGTCAGAGGTG
GCGAAACCCGACAGGACTATAAAGATACCAGGCGTTTCCCCCTGGAAGCTCCCTCGTGCGCTCTCCTGTT
CCGACCCTGCCGCTTACCGGATACCTGTCCGCCTTTCTCCCTTCGGGAAGCGTGGCGCTTTCTCATAGCT
CACGCTGTAGGTATCTCAGTTCGGTGTAGGTCGTTCGCTCCAAGCTGGGCTGTGTGCACGAACCCCCCGT
TCAGCCCGACCGCTGCGCCTTATCCGGTAACTATCGTCTTGAGTCCAACCCGGTAAGACACGACTTATCG
CCACTGGCAGCAGCCACTGGTAACAGGATTAGCAGAGCGAGGTATGTAGGCGGTGCTACAGAGTTCTTGA
AGTGGTGGCCTAACTACGGCTACACTAGAAGAACAGTATTTGGTATCTGCGCTCTGCTGAAGCCAGTTAC
CTTCGGAAAAAGAGTTGGTAGCTCTTGATCCGGCAAACAAACCACCGCTGGTAGCGGTGGTTTTTTTGTT
TGCAAGCAGCAGATTACGCGCAGAAAAAAAGGATCTCAAGAAGATCCTTTGATCTTTTCTACGGGGTCTG
ACGCTCAGTGGAACGAAAACTCACGTTAAGGGATTTTGGTCATGAGATTATCAAAAAGGATCTTCACCTA
GATCCTTTTAAATTAAAAATGAAGTTTTAAATCAATCTAAAGTATATATGAGTAAACTTGGTCTGACAGT
TACCAATGCTTAATCAGTGAGGCACCTATCTCAGCGATCTGTCTATTTCGTTCATCCATAGTTGCCTGAC
TCCCCGTCGTGTAGATAACTACGATACGGGAGGGCTTACCATCTGGCCCCAGTGCTGCAATGATACCGCG
AGACCCACGCTCACCGGCTCCAGATTTATCAGCAATAAACCAGCCAGCCGGAAGGGCCGAGCGCAGAAGT
GGTCCTGCAACTTTATCCGCCTCCATCCAGTCTATTAATTGTTGCCGGGAAGCTAGAGTAAGTAGTTCGC
CAGTTAATAGTTTGCGCAACGTTGTTGCCATTGCTACAGGCATCGTGGTGTCACGCTCGTCGTTTGGTAT
GGCTTCATTCAGCTCCGGTTCCCAACGATCAAGGCGAGTTACATGATCCCCCATGTTGTGCAAAAAAGCG
GTTAGCTCCTTCGGTCCTCCGATCGTTGTCAGAAGTAAGTTGGCCGCAGTGTTATCACTCATGGTTATGG
CAGCACTGCATAATTCTCTTACTGTCATGCCATCCGTAAGATGCTTTTCTGTGACTGGTGAGTACTCAAC
CAAGTCATTCTGAGAATAGTGTATGCGGCGACCGAGTTGCTCTTGCCCGGCGTCAATACGGGATAATACC
GCGCCACATAGCAGAACTTTAAAAGTGCTCATCATTGGAAAACGTTCTTCGGGGCGAAAACTCTCAAGGA
TCTTACCGCTGTTGAGATCCAGTTCGATGTAACCCACTCGTGCACCCAACTGATCTTCAGCATCTTTTAC
TTTCACCAGCGTTTCTGGGTGAGCAAAAACAGGAAGGCAAAATGCCGCAAAAAAGGGAATAAGGGCGACA
CGGAAATGTTGAATACTCATACTCTTCCTTTTTCAATATTATTGAAGCATTTATCAGGGTTATTGTCTCA
TGAGCGGATACATATTTGAATGTATTTAGAAAAATAAACAAATAGGGGTTCCGCGCACATTTCCCCGAAA
AGTGCCACCTGACGTCTAAGAAACCATTATTATCATGACATTAACCTATAAAAATAGGCGTATCACGAGG
CCCTTTCGTCTCGCGCGTTTCGGTGATGACGGTGAAAACCTCTGACACATGCAGCTCCCGGAGACGGTCA
CAGCTTGTCTGTAAGCGGATGCCGGGAGCAGACAAGCCCGTCAGGGCGCGTCAGCGGGTGTTGGCGGGTG
TCGGGGCTGGCTTAACTATGCGGCATCAGAGCAGATTGTACTGAGAGTGCACCATATGCGGTGTGAAATA
CCGCACAGATGCGTAAGGAGAAAATACCGCATCAGGCGCCATTCGCCATTCAGGCTGCGCAACTGTTGGG
AAGGGCGATCGGTGCGGGCCTCTTCGCTATTACGCCAGCTGGCGAAAGGGGGATGTGCTGCAAGGCGATT
AAGTTGGGTAACGCCAGGGTTTTCCCAGTCACGACGTT
